>Addgene plasmid #128649 | pIIS18-BsaI | addgene full sequence | sequence record 258959 | Addgene NGS Result
GAGCAGACAAGCCCGTCAGGGCGCGTCAGCGGGTGTTGGCGGGTGTCGGGGCTGGCTTAACTATGCGGCA
TCAGAGCAGATTGTACTGAGAGTGCACCATATGCGGTGTGAAATACCGCACAGATGCGTAAGGAGAAAAT
ACCGCATCAGGCGCCATTCGCCATTCAGGCTGCGCAACTGTTGGGAAGGGCGATCGGTGCGGGCCTCTTC
GCTATTACGCCAGCTGGCGAAAGGGGGATGTGCTGCAAGGCGATTAAGTTGGGTAACGCCAGGGTTTTCC
CAGTCACGACGTTGTAAAACGACGGCCAGTGCCAAGCTTGCATGCCTGCAGCGGTCTCGCGAGACCGGAT
CCCCGGGTACCGAGCTCGAATTCGTAATCATGGTCATAGCTGTTTCCTGTGTGAAATTGTTATCCGCTCA
CAATTCCACACAACATACGAGCCGGAAGCATAAAGTGTAAAGCCTGGGGTGCCTAATGAGTGAGCTAACT
CACATTAATTGCGTTGCGCTCACTGCCCGCTTTCCAGTCGGGAAACCTGTCGTGCCAGCTGCATTAATGA
ATCGGCCAACGCGCGGGGAGAGGCGGTTTGCGTATTGGGCGCTATTCCGCTTCCTCGCTCACTGACTCGC
TGCGCTCGGTCGTTCGGCTGCGGCGAGCGGTATCAGCTCACTCAAAGGCGGTAATACGGTTATCCACAGA
ATCAGGGGATAACGCAGGAAAGAACATGTGAGCAAAAGGCCAGCAAAAGGCCAGGAACCGTAAAAAGGCC
GCGTTGCTGGCGTTTTTCCATAGGCTCCGCCCCCCTGACGAGCATCACAAAAATCGACGCTCAAGTCAGA
GGTGGCGAAACCCGACAGGACTATAAAGATACCAGGCGTTTCCCCCTGGAAGCTCCCTCGTGCGCTCTCC
TGTTCCGACCCTGCCGCTTACCGGATACCTGTCCGCCTTTCTCCCTTCGGGAAGCGTGGCGCTTTCTCAT
AGCTCACGCTGTAGGTATCTCAGTTCGGTGTAGGTCGTTCGCTCCAAGCTGGGCTGTGTGCACGAACCCC
CCGTTCAGCCCGACCGCTGCGCCTTATCCGGTAACTATCGTCTTGAGTCCAACCCGGTAAGACACGACTT
ATCGCCACTGGCAGCAGCCACTGGTAACAGGATTAGCAGAGCGAGGTATGTAGGCGGTGCTACAGAGTTC
TTGAAGTGGTGGCCTAACTACGGCTACACTAGAAGAACAGTATTTGGTATCTGCGCTCTGCTGAAGCCAG
TTACCTTCGGAAAAAGAGTTGGTAGCTCTTGATCCGGCAAACAAACCACCGCTGGTAGCGGTGGTTTTTT
TGTTTGCAAGCAGCAGATTACGCGCAGAAAAAAAGGATCTCAAGAAGATCCTTTGATCTTTTCTACGGGG
TCTGACGCTCAGTGGAACGAAAACTCACGTTAAGGGATTTTGGTCATGAGATTATCAAAAAGGATCTTCA
CCTAGATCCTTTTAAATTAAAAATGAAGTTTTAAATCAATCTAAAGTATATATGAGTAAACTTGGTCTGA
CAGTTACCAATGCTTAATCAGTGAGGCACCTATCTCAGCGATCTGTCTATTTCGTTCATCCATAGTTGCC
TGACTCCCCGTCGTGTAGATAACTACGATACGGGAGGGCTTACCATCTGGCCCCAGTGCTGCAATGATAC
CGCGAGAGCCACGCTCACCGGCTCCAGATTTATCAGCAATAAACCAGCCAGCCGGAAGGGCCGAGCGCAG
AAGTGGTCCTGCAACTTTATCCGCCTCCATCCAGTCTATTAATTGTTGCCGGGAAGCTAGAGTAAGTAGT
TCGCCAGTTAATAGTTTGCGCAACGTTGTTGCCATTGCTACAGGCATCGTGGTGTCACGCTCGTCGTTTG
GTATGGCTTCATTCAGCTCCGGTTCCCAACGATCAAGGCGAGTTACATGATCCCCCATGTTGTGCAAAAA
AGCGGTTAGCTCCTTCGGTCCTCCGATCGTTGTCAGAAGTAAGTTGGCCGCAGTGTTATCACTCATGGTT
ATGGCAGCACTGCATAATTCTCTTACTGTCATGCCATCCGTAAGATGCTTTTCTGTGACTGGTGAGTACT
CAACCAAGTCATTCTGAGAATAGTGTATGCGGCGACCGAGTTGCTCTTGCCCGGCGTCAATACGGGATAA
TACCGCGCCACATAGCAGAACTTTAAAAGTGCTCATCATTGGAAAACGTTCTTCGGGGCGAAAACTCTCA
AGGATCTTACCGCTGTTGAGATCCAGTTCGATGTAACCCACTCGTGCACCCAACTGATCTTCAGCATCTT
TTACTTTCACCAGCGTTTCTGGGTGAGCAAAAACAGGAAGGCAAAATGCCGCAAAAAAGGGAATAAGGGC
GACACGGAAATGTTGAATACTCATACTCTTCCTTTTTCAATATTATTGAAGCATTTATCAGGGTTATTGT
CTCATGAGCGGATACATATTTGAATGTATTTAGAAAAATAAACAAATAGGGGTTCCGCGCACATTTCCCC
GAAAAGTGCCACCTGACGTCTAAGAAACCATTA
Features (pLannotate 1.2.2; 10 found; start..end, strand, type, name):
     52..151     +  misc_feature   bom (fragment): basis of mobility region from pBR322
    157..311     -  CDS            lacZα (fragment): LacZα fragment of β-galactosidase; lacZ fragment
    347..373     -  misc_feature   MCS (fragment): pUC18/19 multiple cloning site
    407..423     -  protein_bind   lac operator: The lac repressor binds to the lac operator to inhibit transcription in E. coli. This inhibition can be relieved by adding lactose or isopropyl-β-D-thiogalactopyranoside (IPTG). lac repressor encoded by lacI
    431..461     -  promoter       lac promoter: promoter for the E. coli lac operon
    476..497     -  protein_bind   CAP binding site: CAP binding activates transcription in the presence of cAMP. E. coli catabolite activator protein
    510..602     -  CDS            lacI (fragment): lac repressor; lacI; The lac repressor binds to the lac operator to inhibit transcription in E. coli. This inhibition can be relieved by adding lactose or isopropyl-β-D-thiogalactopyranoside (IPTG).
    785..1373    -  rep_origin     ori: high-copy-number ColE1/pMB1/pBR322/pUC origin of replication
   1544..2404    -  CDS            AmpR: β-lactamase; bla; confers resistance to ampicillin, carbenicillin, and related antibiotics
   2405..2509    -  promoter       AmpR promoter: bla
