[The description below was written by a language model from this plasmid's Addgene catalogue record and pLannotate feature annotations shown in this document.]
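Description:
pIIS18-BsaI is an empty Escherichia coli entry vector derived from pUC18, built for Golden Gate assembly and other seamless cloning methods that rely on Type IIS restriction enzymes. At 2,553 bp it is a compact plasmid, maintained at high copy number through the pUC-type ColE1/pMB1 origin of replication and selected with ampicillin via the β-lactamase gene (AmpR) driven by its native bla promoter. A fragment of the pBR322 basis-of-mobility (bom) region and a short remnant of lacI are also annotated, both typical leftovers of the pUC lineage rather than functional modules.

The cloning region sits within the classic lac screening cassette: a CAP binding site, lac promoter and lac operator lie upstream of a shortened pUC18/19 multiple cloning site and the lacZα coding fragment. The record lists lacZα as a selectable marker, which points to blue/white screening in an α-complementing host, where disruption or replacement of the lacZα reading frame by an insert would be expected to give white colonies on indicator medium. The name indicates that this member of the pIIS18 series is set up for cloning with BsaI, a Type IIS enzyme that cuts outside its recognition sequence and so allows user-defined overhangs and scarless junctions. However, the feature table does not annotate the BsaI sites themselves, and only a fragment of the original polylinker is detected, so their exact number and placement are not stated in the record. No insert, tag or expression payload is present. The plasmid serves as a recipient backbone for capturing and storing DNA parts for subsequent Type IIS-based assembly.
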