Addgene plasmid #128649: pIIS18-BsaI
Purpose: (Empty Backbone) Entry vector useful for golden gate or other seamless cloning technique based on Type IIS restriction enzymes
Depositing lab: Tohru Suzuki. Depositing organization: Gifu University. Publication: A New Escherichia coli Entry Vector Series (pIIS18) for Seamless Gene Cloning Using Type IIS Restriction Enzymes. Altaib H, Ozaki Y, Kozakai T, Badr Y, Nomura I, Suzuki T. Microbiol Resour Announc. 2019 Oct 10;8(41). pii: 8/41/e00323-19. doi: 10.1128/MRA.00323-19. PubMed 31601653.
Backbone
  Vector backbone: pUC18
  Backbone manufacturer: self-made
  Backbone size (bp): 2553
  Vector type: Unspecified
  Selectable markers: lacZ alpha
Growth in bacteria
  Bacterial resistance: Ampicillin, 100 μg/mL
  Growth temperature: 37°C
  Growth strain: DH5alpha
  Copy number: High Copy
Terms and licenses: Academic/Nonprofit Terms; Industry Terms: Not Available to Industry
How to cite: pIIS18-BsaI was a gift from Tohru Suzuki (Addgene plasmid # 128649 ; http://n2t.net/addgene:128649 ; RRID:Addgene_128649)
